>Addgene plasmid #156536 | pD649-HAsp-LAIR1-Fc(DAPA)-AviTag-6xHis | addgene full sequence | sequence record 368610 | Addgene NGS Result
GATCGACGGTGTGGCGCGTGGCGGGGTAGTCGGCGAACGCGGCGGCGAGGGTGCGTACGGCCCTGGGGAC
GTCGTCGCGGGTGGCGAGGCGCACCGTGGGCTTGTACTCGGTCATGGTTTAGTTCCTCACCTTGTCGTAT
TATACTATGCCGATATACTATGCCGATGATTAATTGTCAACACGTGCTGATCAGATCCGAAAATGGATAT
ACAAGCTCCCGGGAGCTTTTTGCAAAAGCCTAGGCCTCCAAAAAAGCCTCCTCACTACTTCTGGAATAGC
TCAGAGGCAGAGGCGGCCTCGGCCTCTGCATAAATAAAAAAAATTAGTCAGCCATGGGGCGGAGAATGGG
CGGAACTGGGCGGAGTTAGGGGCGGGATGGGCGGAGTTAGGGGCGGGACTATGGTTGCTGACTAATTGAG
ATGCATGCTTTGCATACTTCTGCCTGCTGGGGAGCCTGGGGACTTTCCACACCTGGTTGCTGACTAATTG
AGATGCATGCTTTGCATACTTCTGCCTGCTGGGGAGCCTGGGGACTTTCCACACCCTAACTGACACACAT
TCCACAGAATTAATTCGCGTTAAATTTTTGTTAAATCAGCTCATTTTTTAACCAATAGGCCGAAATCGGC
AAAATCCCTTATAAATCAAAAGAATAGACCGAGATAGGGTTGAGTGTTGTGATGCAATTTCCTCATTTTA
TTAGGAAAGGACAGTGGGAGTGGCACCTTCCAGGGTCAAGGAAGGCACGGGGGAGGGGCAAACAACAGAT
GGCTGGCAACTAGAAGGCACAGTCGAGGCTGATTTTCTCTATCTATTTATTTTACTACTCAAGACTATCT
TGCAAAGTAGAAGAACCCTGTCTGCAGTATGACGACCGTGTATACCCGATTGGCTTACCGGGTAACGCGT
TGTGCCAGTGACTACAGGCCGGCCTTAGTGGTGATGGTGGTGGTGTTCATGCCACTCAATCTTCTGAGCC
TCGAAAATATCATTAAGACCGCTGCCGCCGGGGCTCAGGCTCAGGGACTTCTGGGTGTAGTGGTTGTGCA
GGGCCTCGTGCATCACGCTGCAGCTGAACACGTTGCCCTGCTGCCACCTGGACTTGTCCACGGTCAGCTT
GCTGTACAGGAAGAAGCTGCCGTCGCTGTCCAGCACTGGGGGGGTGGTCTTGTAGTTGTTCTCGGGCTGG
CCGTTGCTCTCCCACTCCACGGCGATATCGCTGGGGTAGAAGCCCTTCACCAGACAGGTCAGGGACACCT
GGTTCTTGGTCATCTCCTCCCGGCTGGGGGGCAGGGTGTACACCTGGGGCTCCCGTGGCTGGCCCTTGGC
CTTGCTGATTGTCTTTTCGATTGGGGCAGCCAGGGCCTTGTTGGAGACTTTGCACTTGTATTCTTTGCCG
TTCAGCCAGTCCTGGTGCAGCACGGTCAGCACGGACACCACCCTGTAGGTGCTGTTGTACTGCTCCTCTC
TGGGCTTGGTCTTGGCGTTGTGCACCTCCACGCCGTCCACGTACCAGTTGAACTTCACCTCTGGGTCCTC
GTGGGACACGGCCACCACCACGCAGGTCACCTCGGGGGTCCTGCTGATCATCAGGGTGTCCTTGGGCTTG
GGGGGGAACAGGAACACGGAAGGCCCTCCCAGCAGTTCTGGAGCTGGGCAGGGGGGGCAGGTGTGGGTCT
TGTCGCCGCCCGGCGCGCCATACAGATGTTCGGCCTTCAGTCCCTGAGAGGCAGGGGCATGCTCATTGTG
AGAATTGTCGCTGGGCCTCTGTGTAGGTCCGGCAGAAGATCCAGGCTCTGTATCAGGGCTGTCAGGGCCG
CCAGATGTCTCTTTGACCAGCAGTTCCAGGTAGTCGCTCTGCTCGGACCACTTAGGAGGCTTGTAGTAGA
TACACCGGTAAGGTCCGGCGTTGCCCTCGGACACGCTGTCGATTCTGAATCTGGCCTCAGACTCAGATGG
AGAGGCCTGGGACACGTCCTCGGTGTCGTTGTAGGTGCTTCTGCTCTCTCTTTCCAGCCGGAAGGTCTGC
ACGCCCACAGGTCCTCTACACACGAAGGTCACGTGGCTGCCCAGAGGAATCACTGTTCCAGGCTCGGCGC
TGATGCTAGGTCTAGGCAGATCTTCTTCTTGGGCGGCCGCAGCGAACACCAGGCAGAAGATGTAGCTCAG
GGCAATGATGGTCTTCATGGTGGCGCTAGCAGGCGCGTTTTCGATAGAACCGAGGTGCAGTTGGACCTGG
GAGTGGACACCTGTGGAGAGAAAGGCAAAGTGGATGTTATTCTATAGTGTCACCTAAATCGTATGTGTAT
GATACATAAGGTTATGTATTAATTGTAGCCGCGTTCTAACGAAGCCAAGGGGGTGGGCCTATAGACTCTA
TAGGCGGTACTTACGTCACTCTTGGCACGGGGAATCCGCGTTCCAATGCACCGTTCCCGGCCGCGGAGGC
TGGATCGGTCCCGGTGTCTTCTATGGAGGTCAAAACAGCGTGGATGGCGTCTCCAGGCGATCTGACGGTT
CACTAAACGAGCTCTGCTTATATAGACCTCCCACCGTACACGCCTACCGCCCATTTGCGTCAATGGGGCG
GAGTTGTTACGACATTTTGGAAAGTCCCGTTGATTTTGGTGCCAAAACAAACTCCCATTGACGTCAATGG
GGTGGAGACTTGGAAATCCCCGTGAGTCAAACCGCTATCCACGCCCATTGATGTACTGCCAAAACCGCAT
CACCATGGTAATAGCGATGACTAATACGTAGATGTACTGCCAAGTAGGAAAGTCCCATAAGGTCATGTAC
TGGGCATAATGCCAGGCGGGCCATTTACCGTCATTGACGTCAATAGGGGGCGTACTTGGCATATGATACA
CTTGATGTACTGCCAAGTGGGCAGTTTACCGTAAATACTCCACCCATTGACGTCAATGGAAAGTCCCTAT
TGGCGTTACTATGGGAACATACGTCATTATTGACGTCAATGGGCGGGGGTCGTTGGGCGGTCAGCCAGGC
GGGCCATTTACCGTAAGTTATGTAACGCGGAACTCCATATATGGGCTATGAACTAATGACCCCGTAATTG
ATTACTATTAATAACTAGTCAATAATCAATGCCAACATGGCGGTCATATTGGACATGAGCCAATATAAAT
GTACATATTATGATATAGATACAACGTATGCAATGGCCAATAGCCAATATTGATTTATGCTATATAACCA
ATGAATAATATGGCTAATGGCCAATATTGAGTCAACGCCACTGTGCATGAAGCTCGTAATTGTTATCCGC
TCACAATTAAGGGCGACACAAAATTTATTCTAAATGATAATAAATACTGATAACATCTTATAGTTTGTAT
TATATTTTGTATTATCGTTGACATGTATAATTTTGATATCAAAAACTGATTTTCCCTTTATTATTTTCGA
GATTTATTTTCTTAATTCTCTTTAACAAACTAGAAATATTGTATATACAAAAAATCATAAATAATAGATG
AATAGTTTAATTATAGGTGTTCATCAATCGAAAAAGCAACGTATCTTATTTAAAGTGCGTTGCTTTTTTC
TCATTTATAAGGTTAAATAATTCTCATATATCAAGCAAAGTGACAGGCGCCCTTAAATATTCTGACAAAT
GCTCTTTCCCTAAACTCCCCCCATAAAAAAACCCGCCGAAGCGGGTTTTTACGTTATTTGCGGATTAACG
ATTACTCGTTATCAGAACCGCCCAGGGGGCCCGAGCTTAAGACTGGCCGTCGTTTTACAACACAGAAAGA
GTTTGTAGAAACGCAAAAAGGCCATCCGTCAGGGGCCTTCTGCTTAGTTTGATGCCTGGCAGTTCCCTAC
TCTCGCCTTCCGCTTCCTCGCTCACTGACTCGCTGCGCTCGGTCGTTCGGCTGCGGCGAGCGGTATCAGC
TCACTCAAAGGCGGTAATACGGTTATCCACAGAATCAGGGGATAACGCAGGAAAGAACATGTGAGCAAAA
GGCCAGCAAAAGGCCAGGAACCGTAAAAAGGCCGCGTTGCTGGCGTTTTTCCATAGGCTCCGCCCCCCTG
ACGAGCATCACAAAAATCGACGCTCAAGTCAGAGGTGGCGAAACCCGACAGGACTATAAAGATACCAGGC
GTTTCCCCCTGGAAGCTCCCTCGTGCGCTCTCCTGTTCCGACCCTGCCGCTTACCGGATACCTGTCCGCC
TTTCTCCCTTCGGGAAGCGTGGCGCTTTCTCATAGCTCACGCTGTAGGTATCTCAGTTCGGTGTAGGTCG
TTCGCTCCAAGCTGGGCTGTGTGCACGAACCCCCCGTTCAGCCCGACCGCTGCGCCTTATCCGGTAACTA
TCGTCTTGAGTCCAACCCGGTAAGACACGACTTATCGCCACTGGCAGCAGCCACTGGTAACAGGATTAGC
AGAGCGAGGTATGTAGGCGGTGCTACAGAGTTCTTGAAGTGGTGGGCTAACTACGGCTACACTAGAAGAA
CAGTATTTGGTATCTGCGCTCTGCTGAAGCCAGTTACCTTCGGAAAAAGAGTTGGTAGCTCTTGATCCGG
CAAACAAACCACCGCTGGTAGCGGTGGTTTTTTTGTTTGCAAGCAGCAGATTACGCGCAGAAAAAAAGGA
TCTCAAGAAGATCCTTTGATCTTTTCTACGGGGTCTGACGCTCAGTGGAACGACGCGCGCGTAACTCACG
TTAAGGGATTTTGGTCATGAGCAAGGGGTGTTATGAGCCATATTCAGGTATAAATGGGCTCGCGATAATG
TTCAGAATTGGTTAATTGGTTGTAACACTGACCCCTATTTGTTTATTTTTCTAAATACATTCAAATATGT
ATCCGCTCATGAGACAATAACCCTGATAAATGCTTCAATAATATTGAAAAAGGAAGAATATGAGTATTCA
ACATTTCCGTGTCGCCCTTATTCCCTTTTTTGCGGCATTTTGCCTTCCTGTTTTTGCTCACCCAGAAACG
CTGGTGAAAGTAAAAGATGCTGAAGATCAGTTGGGTGCACGAGTGGGTTACATCGAACTGGATCTCAACA
GCGGTAAGATCCTTGAGAGTTTTCGCCCCGAAGAACGTTTTCCAATGATGAGCACTTTTAAAGTTCTGCT
ATGTGGCGCGGTATTATCCCGTATTGACGCCGGGCAAGAGCAACTCGGTCGCCGCATACACTATTCTCAG
AATGACTTGGTTGAGTACTCACCAGTCACAGAAAAGCATCTTACGGATGGCATGACAGTAAGAGAATTAT
GCAGTGCTGCCATAACCATGAGTGATAACACTGCGGCCAACTTACTTCTGACAACGATCGGAGGACCGAA
GGAGCTAACCGCTTTTTTGCACAACATGGGGGATCATGTAACTCGCCTTGATCGTTGGGAACCGGAGCTG
AATGAAGCCATACCAAACGACGAGCGTGACACCACGATGCCTGTAGCGATGGCAACAACGTTGCGCAAAC
TATTAACTGGCGAACTACTTACTCTAGCTTCCCGGCAACAATTAATAGACTGGATGGAGGCGGATAAAGT
TGCAGGACCACTTCTGCGCTCGGCCCTTCCGGCTGGCTGGTTTATTGCTGATAAATCCGGAGCCGGTGAG
CGTGGTTCTCGCGGTATCATCGCAGCGCTGGGGCCAGATGGTAAGCCCTCCCGTATCGTAGTTATCTACA
CGACGGGGAGTCAGGCAACTATGGATGAACGAAATAGACAGATCGCTGAGATAGGTGCCTCACTGATTAA
GCATTGGTAATGACCATGATTACGCCAAGCTCTAGCTAGAGGTCGACGGTATACAGACATGATAAGATAC
ATTGATGAGTTTGGACAAACCACAACTAGAATGCAGTGAAAAAAATGCTTTATTTGTGAAATTTGTGATG
CTATTGCTTTATTTGTAACCATTATAAGCTGCAATAAACAAGTTGGGGTGGGCGAAGAACTCCAGCATGA
GATCCCCGCGCTGGAGGATCATCCAGCCGGCGTCCCGGAAAACGATTCCGAAGCCCAACCTTTCATAGAA
GGCGGCGGTGGAATCGAAATCTCGTAGCACGTGTCAGGCACCGGGCTTGCGGGTCATGCACCAGGTGCGC
GGTCCTTCGGGCACCTCGACGTCGGCGGTGACGGTGAAGCCGAGCCGCTCGTAGAAGGGGAGGTTGCGGG
GCGCGGATGTCTCCAGGAAGGCGGGCACCCCGGCGCGCTCGGCCGCCTCCACTCCGGGGAGCACGACGGC
GCTGCCCAGACCCTTGCCCTGGTGGTCGGGCGAGACGCCGACGGTGGCCAGGAACCACGCGGGCTCCTTG
GGCCGGTGCGGCGCCAGGAGGCCTTCCATCTGTTGCTGCGCGGCCAGCCGGGAACCGCTCAACTCGGCCA
TGCGCGGGCCGATCTCGGCGAACACCGCCCCCGCTTCGACGCTCTCCGGCGTGGTCCAGACCGCCACCGC
GGCGCCGTCGTCCGCGACCCACACCTTGCCGATGTCGAGCCCGACGCGCGTGAGGAAGAGTTCTTGCAGC
TCGGTGACCCGCTCGATGTGGCGGTCCG
Features (pLannotate 1.2.2; 21 found; start..end, strand, type, name):
    134..181     -  promoter       EM7 promoter: synthetic bacterial promoter&nbsp
    229..558     -  promoter       SV40 promoter: SV40 enhancer and early promoter
    572..680     -  rep_origin     f1 ori (fragment): f1 bacteriophage origin of replication; arrow indicates direction of (+) strand synthesis
    681..792     -  polyA_signal   bGH poly(A) signal: bovine growth hormone polyadenylation signal
   1007..1801    -  CDS            IGHG4 (fragment): IGHG4_HUMAN - Experimental evidence at protein level: Swiss-Prot protein existence level 1. Constant region of immunoglobulin heavy chains. Immunoglobulins, also known as antibodies, are membrane-bound or secreted glycoproteins produced by B lymphocytes. In the recognition phase of humoral immunity, the membrane-bound immunoglobulins serve as receptors which, upon binding of a specific antigen, trigger the clonal expansion and differentiation of B lymphocytes into immunoglobulins- secreting plasma cells. Secreted immunoglobulins mediate the effector phase of humoral immunity, which results in
   1778..2170    -  CDS            LAIR2 (fragment): LAIR2_HUMAN - Also known as CD306. Experimental evidence at protein level: Swiss-Prot protein existence level 1. From Homo sapiens (Human).
   2240..2277    -  CDS            IgH signal sequence (fragment): signal sequence from the mouse immunoglobulin heavy chain variable region
   2281..2299    -  promoter       SP6 promoter: promoter for bacteriophage SP6 RNA polymerase
   2351..2394    -  intron         CMV intron (fragment): modified intron A from human cytomegalovirus
   2530..2733    -  promoter       CMV promoter: human cytomegalovirus (CMV) immediate early promoter
   2734..3037    -  enhancer       CMV enhancer: human cytomegalovirus immediate early enhancer
   3280..3296    -  protein_bind   lac operator: The lac repressor binds to the lac operator to inhibit transcription in E. coli. This inhibition can be relieved by adding lactose or isopropyl-β-D-thiogalactopyranoside (IPTG). lac repressor encoded by lacI
   3752..3771    +  CDS            lacZα (fragment): LacZα fragment of β-galactosidase; lacZ fragment
   3796..3813    -  terminator     rrnB T2 terminator (fragment): transcription terminator T2 from the E. coli rrnB gene
   4038..4626    -  rep_origin     ori: high-copy-number ColE1/pMB1/pBR322/pUC origin of replication
   4737..4761    +  CDS            KanR (fragment): aminoglycoside phosphotransferase; aph(3')-Ia; confers resistance to kanamycin
   4791..4887    +  promoter       AmpR promoter (fragment): bla
   4890..5750    +  CDS            AmpR: β-lactamase; bla; confers resistance to ampicillin, carbenicillin, and related antibiotics
   5803..5924    -  polyA_signal   SV40 poly(A) signal: SV40 polyadenylation signal
   5919..6044    -  CDS            ble (fragment): BLE_KLEPN - Experimental evidence at protein level: Swiss-Prot protein existence level 1. Binding protein with a strong affinity to the bleomycin family of antibiotics. Binds to CL990; an antimitotic-antibiotic compound. From Klebsiella pneumoniae.
   6054..115     -  CDS            PuroR (fragment) (across the origin): puromycin N-acetyltransferase; pac from Streptomyces; confers resistance to puromycin
