[The description below was written by a language model from this plasmid's Addgene catalogue record and pLannotate feature annotations shown in this document.]
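Description:
pD649-HAsp-LAIR1-Fc(DAPA)-AviTag-6xHis is a mammalian expression plasmid built on the pD649 backbone for producing the extracellular domain of human LAIR1 (CD305) as a secreted Fc fusion protein. It is propagated in E. coli as a high-copy plasmid through a ColE1/pUC-type origin and selected with ampicillin via the β-lactamase gene. The sequenced record is about 6.5 kb, consistent with the stated backbone plus the 432 bp insert.

Expression is driven by the CMV immediate-early enhancer and promoter, followed by a fragment of CMV intron A and an SP6 promoter that could also support in vitro transcription. The name indicates an HA-type signal peptide ("HAsp"), whereas the automated annotation labels the leader as a fragment of an immunoglobulin heavy-chain signal sequence. Either way, a leader upstream of the insert directs the protein into the secretory pathway. The LAIR1 ectodomain sits between preserved 5′ and 3′ restriction cloning sites. The annotation tool calls this region a LAIR2 fragment, probably because the two paralogues are closely related. It is fused at its C terminus to a human IgG Fc region carrying the D265A and P329A (DAPA) substitutions, which are generally used to reduce Fc effector interactions. The tool matched this Fc to IGHG4, but the record does not state the subclass. An AviTag for site-specific biotinylation and a 6xHis tag for metal-affinity purification follow, and a bGH polyadenylation signal ends the transcript.

An SV40/EM7 promoter cassette with fragments annotated as puromycin and bleomycin-family resistance genes and an SV40 poly(A) signal suggests a mammalian selection marker, though its intactness is unclear. The depositor notes that some plasmids in this collection may carry an IS4-like transposase upstream of the CMV promoter. The construct belongs to a set made for a human IgSF cell-surface protein interaction screen.
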