Addgene plasmid #156536: pD649-HAsp-LAIR1-Fc(DAPA)-AviTag-6xHis
Purpose: Mammalian expression of cell-surface protein extracellular domain fused to Fc(DAPA)-Avi-6xHis. Protein is secreted from cells.
Depositing lab: Chris Garcia. Depositing organization: Stanford University. Publication: A Human IgSF Cell-Surface Interactome Reveals a Complex Network of Protein-Protein Interactions. Wojtowicz WM, Vielmetter J, Fernandes RA, Siepe DH, Eastman CL, Chisholm GB, Cox S, Klock H, Anderson PW, Rue SM, Miller JJ, Glaser SM, Bragstad ML, Vance J, Lam AW, Lesley SA, Zinn K, Garcia KC. Cell. 2020 Aug 20;182(4):1027-1043.e17. doi: 10.1016/j.cell.2020.07.025. PubMed 32822567.
Backbone
  Vector backbone: pD649
  Backbone size w/o insert (bp): 6106
  Vector type: Mammalian Expression
Growth in bacteria
  Bacterial resistance: Ampicillin, 100 μg/mL
  Growth temperature: 37°C
  Growth strain: DH5alpha
  Copy number: High Copy
Gene/Insert
  Gene/Insert name: LAIR1
  Species: H. sapiens (human)
  Insert size (bp): 432
  Mutation: Fc region of human IgG contains D265A and P329A mutations (DAPA)
  Entrez Gene: LAIR1 (a.k.a. CD305, LAIR-1)
  Promoter: CMV/SP6
  Tag / fusion protein: Fc(DAPA)-AviTag-6xHis (C terminal on backbone)
  Cloning method: Restriction Enzyme; 5′ cloning site GCGGCCGC (not destroyed); 3′ cloning site GGCGCGCC (not destroyed)
  Sequencing primers: 5′ ATTTAGGTGACACTATAG; 3′ CACGTACCAGTTGAACTTCACC
Resource information
  A portion of this plasmid was derived from a plasmid made by: synthesis by ThermoFisher
Terms and licenses: Academic/Nonprofit Terms; Industry Terms: Not Available to Industry
Depositor comments: Some plasmids in this collection may have an IS4-like element ISVsa5 family transposase upstream of the CMV promoter.
How to cite: pD649-HAsp-LAIR1-Fc(DAPA)-AviTag-6xHis was a gift from Chris Garcia (Addgene plasmid # 156536 ; http://n2t.net/addgene:156536 ; RRID:Addgene_156536)
