>Addgene plasmid #156536 | pD649-HAsp-LAIR1-Fc(DAPA)-AviTag-6xHis | depositor partial sequence | sequence record 302182 | insert (extracellular domain)
CAAGAAGAAGATCTGCCTAGACCTAGCATCAGCGCCGAGCCTGGAACAGTGATTCCTCTGGGCAGCCACG
TGACCTTCGTGTGTAGAGGACCTGTGGGCGTGCAGACCTTCCGGCTGGAAAGAGAGAGCAGAAGCACCTA
CAACGACACCGAGGACGTGTCCCAGGCCTCTCCATCTGAGTCTGAGGCCAGATTCAGAATCGACAGCGTG
TCCGAGGGCAACGCCGGACCTTACCGGTGTATCTACTACAAGCCTCCTAAGTGGTCCGAGCAGAGCGACT
ACCTGGAACTGCTGGTCAAAGAGACATCTGGCGGCCCTGACAGCCCTGATACAGAGCCTGGATCTTCTGC
CGGACCTACACAGAGGCCCAGCGACAATTCTCACAATGAGCATGCCCCTGCCTCTCAGGGACTGAAGGCC
GAACATCTGTAT
